Addgene plasmid #215280: pX552-EF1a-DIO-mCherry_DicerTTT gRNA
Purpose: Expresses Dicer Control gRNA in a Cre dependent mcherry vector
Depositing lab: Bryan Copits. Depositing organization: Washington University in Saint Louis. Publication: Cell-Specific Single Viral Vector CRISPR/Cas9 Editing and Genetically Encoded Tool Delivery in the Central and Peripheral Nervous Systems. Moffa JC, Bland IN, Tooley JR, Kalyanaraman V, Heitmeier M, Creed MC, Copits BA. eNeuro. 2024 Jul 5;11(7):ENEURO.0438-23.2024. doi: 10.1523/ENEURO.0438-23.2024. Print 2024 Jul. PubMed 38871457.
Backbone
  Vector backbone: pX552
  Total vector size (bp): 6096
  Vector type: Mammalian Expression
Growth in bacteria
  Bacterial resistance: Ampicillin, 100 μg/mL
  Growth temperature: 37°C
  Growth strain: NEB Stable
  Copy number: High Copy
Gene/Insert
  Gene/Insert name: Dicer control gRNA
  Promoter: U6
  Cloning method: Restriction Enzyme; 5′ cloning site SapI (destroyed during cloning); 3′ cloning site SapI (destroyed during cloning)
  Sequencing primers: 5′ CAAGGCTGTTAGAGAGATAATTGGA; 3′ GATGCTTGGATCAAAATAGGAAG
Terms and licenses: Academic/Nonprofit Terms; Industry Terms: Not Available to Industry
Depositor comments: Please visit https://doi.org/10.1101/2023.10.10.561249 for bioRxiv preprint.
How to cite: pX552-EF1a-DIO-mCherry_DicerTTT gRNA was a gift from Bryan Copits (Addgene plasmid # 215280 ; http://n2t.net/addgene:215280 ; RRID:Addgene_215280)
