[The description below was written by a language model from this plasmid's Addgene catalogue record and pLannotate feature annotations shown in this document.]
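Description:
pX552-EF1a-DIO-mCherry_DicerTTT gRNA is a 6.1 kb AAV transfer plasmid built on the pX552 backbone and catalogued as a mammalian expression vector. It combines a CRISPR guide RNA cassette with a Cre-dependent red fluorescent reporter. In bacteria it is maintained as a high-copy plasmid through a ColE1/pUC-type origin and selected with ampicillin via the β-lactamase gene. An f1 phage origin is also present. AAV2 inverted terminal repeats flank the payload, one annotated in full and the other detected only as fragments, so the cassette between them can be packaged into recombinant AAV particles.

The payload has two transcription units. First, a human U6 RNA polymerase III promoter drives a guide described as a Dicer control gRNA, fused to the Streptococcus pyogenes Cas9 scaffold. The spacer was cloned into SapI sites that were destroyed in the process. The record does not state what the control guide's design or target species is. Second, an EF-1α promoter sits upstream of a DIO (double-inverted open reading frame) cassette, in which mCherry lies in the antisense orientation between paired, oppositely oriented lox2272 and loxP sites, followed by an hGH polyadenylation signal. Without Cre, mCherry is not expressed. Cre recombination inverts the coding sequence and then excises sites so that it is locked in the sense orientation, which restricts red fluorescence to Cre-expressing cells. The guide itself is transcribed constitutively from U6.

The plasmid encodes no Cas9, so the nuclease must come from another source. According to the record, the construct belongs to a toolkit for cell-type-specific viral CRISPR/Cas9 editing in the central and peripheral nervous systems, where it serves as the control guide vector that also labels Cre-positive transduced cells.
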