Features (pLannotate 1.2.2; 24 found; start..end, strand, type, name):
      1..241     +  promoter       U6 promoter: RNA polymerase III promoter for human U6 snRNA
    271..346     +  misc_RNA       gRNA scaffold: guide RNA scaffold for the Streptococcus pyogenes CRISPR/Cas9 system
    389..455     +  CDS            small t antigen (fragment): SV40 (simian virus 40) small t antigen
    462..1640    +  promoter       EF-1α promoter: strong constitutive promoter for human elongation factor EF-1α
   1647..1664    +  misc_feature   MCS (fragment): pUC18/19 multiple cloning site
   1671..1704    +  protein_bind   lox2272: Cre-mediated recombination occurs in the 8-bp core sequence (GGATACTT). lox2272 sites are compatible with each other, but incompatible with loxP or loxN sites (Lee and Saito, 1988). Cre recombinase
   1705..1754    -  intron         β-globin intron (fragment): internally truncated intron from human β-globin
   1755..1788    +  protein_bind   loxP: Cre-mediated recombination occurs in the 8-bp core sequence (GCATACAT). Cre recombinase
   1803..2510    -  CDS            mCherry: mCherry is a basic (constitutively fluorescent) red fluorescent protein published in 2004, derived from Discosoma sp.. It is reported to be a very rapidly-maturing monomer with low acid sensitivity.
   2532..2565    -  protein_bind   lox2272: Cre-mediated recombination occurs in the 8-bp core sequence (GGATACTT). lox2272 sites are compatible with each other, but incompatible with loxP or loxN sites (Lee and Saito, 1988). Cre recombinase
   2566..2615    -  intron         β-globin intron (fragment): internally truncated intron from human β-globin
   2616..2649    -  protein_bind   loxP: Cre-mediated recombination occurs in the 8-bp core sequence (GCATACAT). Cre recombinase
   2650..2677    +  misc_feature   MCS (fragment): pBluescript multiple cloning site
   2699..3175    +  polyA_signal   hGH poly(A) signal: human growth hormone polyadenylation signal
   3215..3355    +  repeat_region  AAV2 ITR: inverted terminal repeat of adeno-associated virus serotype 2 inverted
   3360..3411    -  misc_feature   bom (fragment): basis of mobility region from pBR322
   3430..3885    +  rep_origin     f1 ori (sequence partly withheld): f1 bacteriophage origin of replication; arrow indicates direction of (+) strand synthesis
   3886..3935    -  misc_feature   bom (fragment): basis of mobility region from pBR322
   4037..4072    -  CDS            rop (fragment): Rop protein, which maintains plasmids at low copy number; rop
   4167..4271    +  promoter       AmpR promoter: bla
   4272..5132    +  CDS            AmpR: β-lactamase; bla; confers resistance to ampicillin, carbenicillin, and related antibiotics
   5303..5891    +  rep_origin     ori: high-copy-number ColE1/pMB1/pBR322/pUC origin of replication
   5964..5991    +  repeat_region  AAV2 ITR (fragment): inverted terminal repeat of adeno-associated virus serotype 2 inverted
   6020..6047    +  repeat_region  AAV2 ITR (fragment): inverted terminal repeat of adeno-associated virus serotype 2 inverted
>Addgene plasmid #215280 | pX552-EF1a-DIO-mCherry_DicerTTT gRNA | addgene full sequence | sequence record 425068 | Addgene NGS Result
GAGGGCCTATTTCCCATGATTCCTTCATATTTGCATATACGATACAAGGCTGTTAGAGAGATAATTGGAA
TTAATTTGACTGTAAACACAAAGATATTAGTACAAAATACGTGACGTAGAAAGTAATAATTTCTTGGGTA
GTTTGCAGTTTTAAAATTATGTTTTAAAATGGACTATCATATGCTTACCGTAACTTGAAAGTATTTCGAT
TTCTTGGCTTTATATATCTTGTGGAAAGGACGAAACACCGGACCCATTGGTGAGGAATTTGTTTTAGAGC
TAGAAATAGCAAGTTAAAATAAGGCTAGTCCGTTATCAACTTGAAAAAGTGGCACCGAGTCGGTGCTTTT
TTTCTAGACTGCAGAGGGCCATCGATAGCTTTGCAAAGATGGATAAAGTTTTAAACAGAGAGGAATCTTT
GCAGCTAATGGACCTTCTAGGTCTTGAAAGGAGTGGGAATTGGCTCCGGTGCCCGTCAGTGGGCAGAGCG
CACATCGCCCACAGTCCCCGAGAAGTTGGGGGGAGGGGTCGGCAATTGAACCGGTGCCTAGAGAAGGTGG
CGCGGGGTAAACTGGGAAAGTGATGTCGTGTACTGGCTCCGCCTTTTTCCCGAGGGTGGGGGAGAACCGT
ATATAAGTGCAGTAGTCGCCGTGAACGTTCTTTTTCGCAACGGGTTTGCCGCCAGAACACAGGTAAGTGC
CGTGTGTGGTTCCCGCGGGCCTGGCCTCTTTACGGGTTATGGCCCTTGCGTGCCTTGAATTACTTCCACC
TGGCTGCAGTACGTGATTCTTGATCCCGAGCTTCGGGTTGGAAGTGGGTGGGAGAGTTCGAGGCCTTGCG
CTTAAGGAGCCCCTTCGCCTCGTGCTTGAGTTGAGGCCTGGCCTGGGCGCTGGGGCCGCCGCGTGCGAAT
CTGGTGGCACCTTCGCGCCTGTCTCGCTGCTTTCGATAAGTCTCTAGCCATTTAAAATTTTTGATGACCT
GCTGCGACGCTTTTTTTCTGGCAAGATAGTCTTGTAAATGCGGGCCAAGATCTGCACACTGGTATTTCGG
TTTTTGGGGCCGCGGGCGGCGACGGGGCCCGTGCGTCCCAGCGCACATGTTCGGCGAGGCGGGGCCTGCG
AGCGCGGCCACCGAGAATCGGACGGGGGTAGTCTCAAGCTGGCCGGCCTGCTCTGGTGCCTGGCCTCGCG
CCGCCGTGTATCGCCCCGCCCTGGGCGGCAAGGCTGGCCCGGTCGGCACCAGTTGCGTGAGCGGAAAGAT
GGCCGCTTCCCGGCCCTGCTGCAGGGAGCTCAAAATGGAGGACGCGGCGCTCGGGAGAGCGGGCGGGTGA
GTCACCCACACAAAGGAAAAGGGCCTTTCCGTCCTCAGCCGTCGCTTCATGTGACTCCACGGAGTACCGG
GCGCCGTCCAGGCACCTCGATTAGTTCTCGAGCTTTTGGAGTACGTCGTCTTTAGGTTGGGGGGAGGGGT
TTTATGCGATGGAGTTTCCCCACACTGAGTGGGTGGAGACTGAAGTTAGGCCAGCTTGGCACTTGATGTA
ATTCTCCTTGGAATTTGCCCTTTTTGAGTTTGGATCTTGGTTCATTCTCAAGCCTCAGACAGTGGTTCAA
AGTTTTTTTCTTCCATTTCAGGTGTCGTGAGGAATTGGATCCTCTAGAGTCGACTCCGGAATAACTTCGT
ATAGGATACTTTATACGAAGTTATGCAGAATGGTAGCTGGATTGTAGCTGCTATTAGCAATATGAAACCT
CTTAATAACTTCGTATAGCATACATTGTACGAAGTTATGGCGCGCCTTATTACTTGTACAGCTCGTCCAT
GCCGCCGGTGGAGTGGCGGCCCTCGGCGCGTTCGTACTGTTCCACGATGGTGTAGTCCTCGTTGTGGGAG
GTGATGTCCAACTTGATGTTGACGTTGTAGGCGCCGGGCAGCTGCACGGGCTTCTTGGCCTTGTAGGTGG
TCTTGACCTCAGCGTCGTAGTGGCCGCCGTCCTTCAGCTTCAGCCTCTGCTTGATCTCGCCCTTCAGGGC
GCCGTCCTCGGGGTACATCCGCTCGGAGGAGGCCTCCCAGCCCATGGTCTTCTTCTGCATTACGGGGCCG
TCGGAGGGGAAGTTGGTGCCGCGCAGCTTCACCTTGTAGATGAACTCGCCGTCCTGCAGGGAGGAGTCCT
GGGTCACGGTCACCACGCCGCCGTCCTCGAAGTTCATCACGCGCTCCCACTTGAAGCCCTCGGGGAAGGA
CAGCTTCAAGTAGTCGGGGATGTCGGCGGGGTGCTTCACGTAGGCCTTGGAGCCGTACATGAACTGAGGG
GACAGGATGTCCCAGGCGAAGGGCAGGGGGCCACCCTTGGTCACCTTCAGCTTGGCGGTCTGGGTGCCCT
CGTAGGGGCGGCCCTCGCCCTCGCCCTCGATCTCGAACTCGTGGCCGTTCACGGAGCCCTCCATGTGCAC
CTTGAAGCGCATGAACTCCTTGATGATGGCCATGTTATCCTCCTCGCCCTTGCTCACCATTGGCCCGGGG
CTAGCGCTAGCATAACTTCGTATAAAGTATCCTATACGAAGTTATTTGCCTTAACCCAGAAATTATCACT
GTTATTCTTTAGAATGGTGCAAAGAATAACTTCGTATAATGTATGCTATACGAAGTTATGAATTCGATAT
CAAGCTTATCGATACCGAGCGCTGCTCGAGAGATCTACGGGTGGCATCCCTGTGACCCCTCCCCAGTGCC
TCTCCTGGCCCTGGAAGTTGCCACTCCAGTGCCCACCAGCCTTGTCCTAATAAAATTAAGTTGCATCATT
TTGTCTGACTAGGTGTCCTTCTATAATATTATGGGGTGGAGGGGGGTGGTATGGAGCAAGGGGCAAGTTG
GGAAGACAACCTGTAGGGCCTGCGGGGTCTATTGGGAACCAAGCTGGAGTGCAGTGGCACAATCTTGGCT
CACTGCAATCTCCGCCTCCTGGGTTCAAGCGATTCTCCTGCCTCAGCCTCCCGAGTTGTTGGGATTCCAG
GCATGCATGACCAGGCTCAGCTAATTTTTGTTTTTTTGGTAGAGACGGGGTTTCACCATATTGGCCAGGC
TGGTCTCCAACTCCTAATCTCAGGTGATCTACCCACCTTGGCCTCCCAAATTGCTGGGATTACAGGCGTG
AACCACTGCTCCCTTCCCTGTCCTTCTGATTTTGTAGGTAACCACGTGCGGACCGAGCGGCCGCAGGAAC
CCCTAGTGATGGAGTTGGCCACTCCCTCTCTGCGCGCTCGCTCGCTCACTGAGGCCGGGCGACCAAAGGT
CGCCCGACGCCCGGGCTTTGCCCGGGCGGCCTCAGTGAGCGAGCGAGCGCGCAGCTGCCTGCAGGGGCGC
CTGATGCGGTATTTTCTCCTTACGCATCTGTGCGGTATTTCACACCGCATA
[95 nt withheld, positions 3412-3506]
T
[46 nt withheld, positions 3508-3553]
C
[141 nt withheld, positions 3555-3695]
CCTTTGACGTTGGAGTCCACGTTCTTT
[37 nt withheld, positions 3723-3759]
ACTCTATCTCGGGCTATTCTTTTGATTTATAAGGGATTTTGCCGATTTCGGTCTATTGGTTAAAAAATGA
GCTGATTTAACAAAAATTTAACGCGAATTTTAACAAAATATTAACGTTTACAATTTTATGGTGCACTCTC
AGTACAATCTGCTCTGATGCCGCATAGTTAAGCCAGCCCCGACACCCGCCAACACCCGCTGACGCGCCCT
GACGGGCTTGTCTGCTCCCGGCATCCGCTTACAGACAAGCTGTGACCGTCTCCGGGAGCTGCATGTGTCA
GAGGTTTTCACCGTCATCACCGAAACGCGCGAGACGAAAGGGCCTCGTGATACGCCTATTTTTATAGGTT
AATGTCATGATAATAATGGTTTCTTAGACGTCAGGTGGCACTTTTCGGGGAAATGTGCGCGGAACCCCTA
TTTGTTTATTTTTCTAAATACATTCAAATATGTATCCGCTCATGAGACAATAACCCTGATAAATGCTTCA
ATAATATTGAAAAAGGAAGAGTATGAGTATTCAACATTTCCGTGTCGCCCTTATTCCCTTTTTTGCGGCA
TTTTGCCTTCCTGTTTTTGCTCACCCAGAAACGCTGGTGAAAGTAAAAGATGCTGAAGATCAGTTGGGTG
CACGAGTGGGTTACATCGAACTGGATCTCAACAGCGGTAAGATCCTTGAGAGTTTTCGCCCCGAAGAACG
TTTTCCAATGATGAGCACTTTTAAAGTTCTGCTATGTGGCGCGGTATTATCCCGTATTGACGCCGGGCAA
GAGCAACTCGGTCGCCGCATACACTATTCTCAGAATGACTTGGTTGAGTACTCACCAGTCACAGAAAAGC
ATCTTACGGATGGCATGACAGTAAGAGAATTATGCAGTGCTGCCATAACCATGAGTGATAACACTGCGGC
CAACTTACTTCTGACAACGATCGGAGGACCGAAGGAGCTAACCGCTTTTTTGCACAACATGGGGGATCAT
GTAACTCGCCTTGATCGTTGGGAACCGGAGCTGAATGAAGCCATACCAAACGACGAGCGTGACACCACGA
TGCCTGTAGCAATGGCAACAACGTTGCGCAAACTATTAACTGGCGAACTACTTACTCTAGCTTCCCGGCA
ACAATTAATAGACTGGATGGAGGCGGATAAAGTTGCAGGACCACTTCTGCGCTCGGCCCTTCCGGCTGGC
TGGTTTATTGCTGATAAATCTGGAGCCGGTGAGCGTGGGTCTCGCGGTATCATTGCAGCACTGGGGCCAG
ATGGTAAGCCCTCCCGTATCGTAGTTATCTACACGACGGGGAGTCAGGCAACTATGGATGAACGAAATAG
ACAGATCGCTGAGATAGGTGCCTCACTGATTAAGCATTGGTAACTGTCAGACCAAGTTTACTCATATATA
CTTTAGATTGATTTAAAACTTCATTTTTAATTTAAAAGGATCTAGGTGAAGATCCTTTTTGATAATCTCA
TGACCAAAATCCCTTAACGTGAGTTTTCGTTCCACTGAGCGTCAGACCCCGTAGAAAAGATCAAAGGATC
TTCTTGAGATCCTTTTTTTCTGCGCGTAATCTGCTGCTTGCAAACAAAAAAACCACCGCTACCAGCGGTG
GTTTGTTTGCCGGATCAAGAGCTACCAACTCTTTTTCCGAAGGTAACTGGCTTCAGCAGAGCGCAGATAC
CAAATACTGTTCTTCTAGTGTAGCCGTAGTTAGGCCACCACTTCAAGAACTCTGTAGCACCGCCTACATA
CCTCGCTCTGCTAATCCTGTTACCAGTGGCTGCTGCCAGTGGCGATAAGTCGTGTCTTACCGGGTTGGAC
TCAAGACGATAGTTACCGGATAAGGCGCAGCGGTCGGGCTGAACGGGGGGTTCGTGCACACAGCCCAGCT
TGGAGCGAACGACCTACACCGAACTGAGATACCTACAGCGTGAGCTATGAGAAAGCGCCACGCTTCCCGA
AGGGAGAAAGGCGGACAGGTATCCGGTAAGCGGCAGGGTCGGAACAGGAGAGCGCACGAGGGAGCTTCCA
GGGGGAAACGCCTGGTATCTTTATAGTCCTGTCGGGTTTCGCCACCTCTGACTTGAGCGTCGATTTTTGT
GATGCTCGTCAGGGGGGCGGAGCCTATGGAAAAACGCCAGCAACGCGGCCTTTTTACGGTTCCTGGCCTT
TTGCTGGCCTTTTGCTCACATGTCCTGCAGGCAGCTGCGCGCTCGCTCGCTCACTGAGGCCGCCCGGGCG
TCGGGCGACCTTTGGTCGCCCGGCCTCAGTGAGCGAGCGAGCGCGCAGAGAGGGAGTGGCCAACTCCATC
ACTAGGGGTTCCTGCGGCCGCACGCGT
